LOCUS       Exported 6227 bp ds-DNA circular SYN 13-MAY-2021
DEFINITION  mammalian expression and localization.
ACCESSION   .
VERSION     .
KEYWORDS    Nsp13 deltaN1-EGFP
SOURCE      synthetic DNA construct
  ORGANISM  synthetic DNA construct
REFERENCE   1 (bases 1 to 6227)
  AUTHORS   Miserey-Lenkei S, Trajkovic K, D'Ambrosio JM, Patel AJ, Copic A,
            Mathur P, Schauer K, Goud b, Albanese V, Gautier R, Subra M, Kovacs
            D, Barelli H, Antonny B
  TITLE     A comprehensive library of fluorescent constructs of SARS-CoV-2
            proteins and their initial characterization in different cell types
  JOURNAL   bioRxiv 423586
REFERENCE   2 (bases 1 to 6227)
  AUTHORS   .
  TITLE     Direct Submission
  JOURNAL   Exported May 13, 2021 from SnapGene Server 1.1.58
            http://www.snapgene.com
FEATURES             Location/Qualifiers
     source          1..6227
                     /organism="synthetic DNA construct"
                     /mol_type="other DNA"
     promoter        1..204
                     /label=CMV promoter
                     /note="human cytomegalovirus (CMV) immediate early
                     promoter"
     primer_bind     155..175
                     /label=CMV-F
                     /note="Human CMV immediate early promoter, forward primer"
     regulatory      231..240
                     /regulatory_class="other"
                     /note="vertebrate consensus sequence for strong initiation
                     of translation (Kozak, 1987)"
     misc_feature    1743..1795
                     /label=MCS
                     /note="multiple cloning site"
     regulatory      1803..1812
                     /regulatory_class="other"
                     /note="vertebrate consensus sequence for strong initiation
                     of translation (Kozak, 1987)"
     CDS             1809..2528
                     /codon_start=1
                     /product="the original enhanced GFP (Yang et al., 1996)"
                     /label=EGFP
                     /note="mammalian codon-optimized"
                     /translation="MVSKGEELFTGVVPILVELDGDVNGHKFSVSGEGEGDATYGKLTL
                     KFICTTGKLPVPWPTLVTTLTYGVQCFSRYPDHMKQHDFFKSAMPEGYVQERTIFFKDD
                     GNYKTRAEVKFEGDTLVNRIELKGIDFKEDGNILGHKLEYNYNSHNVYIMADKQKNGIK
                     VNFKIRHNIEDGSVQLADHYQQNTPIGDGPVLLPDNHYLSTQSALSKDPNEKRDHMVLL
                     EFVTAAGITLGMDELYK"
     CDS             1809..2525
                     /codon_start=1
                     /product="enhanced GFP"
                     /label=EGFP
                     /translation="MVSKGEELFTGVVPILVELDGDVNGHKFSVSGEGEGDATYGKLTL
                     KFICTTGKLPVPWPTLVTTLTYGVQCFSRYPDHMKQHDFFKSAMPEGYVQERTIFFKDD
                     GNYKTRAEVKFEGDTLVNRIELKGIDFKEDGNILGHKLEYNYNSHNVYIMADKQKNGIK
                     VNFKIRHNIEDGSVQLADHYQQNTPIGDGPVLLPDNHYLSTQSALSKDPNEKRDHMVLL
                     EFVTAAGITLGMDELYK"
     primer_bind     complement(1854..1875)
                     /label=EGFP-N
                     /note="EGFP, reverse primer"
     primer_bind     complement(2115..2134)
                     /label=EXFP-R
                     /note="For distinguishing EGFP variants, reverse primer"
     primer_bind     2462..2483
                     /label=EGFP-C
                     /note="EGFP, forward primer"
     polyA_signal    2651..2772
                     /label=SV40 poly(A) signal
                     /note="SV40 polyadenylation signal"
     primer_bind     complement(2688..2707)
                     /label=SV40pA-R
                     /note="SV40 polyA, reverse primer"
     primer_bind     2742..2761
                     /label=EBV-rev
                     /note="SV40 polyA terminator, reverse primer"
     rep_origin      complement(2779..3234)
                     /direction=LEFT
                     /label=f1 ori
                     /note="f1 bacteriophage origin of replication; arrow
                     indicates direction of (+) strand synthesis"
     primer_bind     complement(2916..2937)
                     /label=F1ori-F
                     /note="F1 origin, forward primer"
     primer_bind     3128..3147
                     /label=F1ori-R
                     /note="F1 origin, reverse primer"
     promoter        3261..3365
                     /gene="bla"
                     /label=AmpR promoter
     promoter        3367..3724
                     /label=SV40 promoter
                     /note="SV40 enhancer and early promoter"
     primer_bind     complement(3390..3410)
                     /label=pBABE 3'
                     /note="SV40 enhancer, reverse primer for pBABE vectors"
     rep_origin      3575..3710
                     /label=SV40 ori
                     /note="SV40 origin of replication"
     primer_bind     3637..3656
                     /label=SV40pro-F
                     /note="SV40 promoter/origin, forward primer"
     CDS             3759..4553
                     /codon_start=1
                     /gene="aph(3')-II (or nptII)"
                     /product="aminoglycoside phosphotransferase from Tn5"
                     /label=NeoR/KanR
                     /note="confers resistance to neomycin, kanamycin, and G418
                     (Geneticin(R))"
                     /translation="MIEQDGLHAGSPAAWVERLFGYDWAQQTIGCSDAAVFRLSAQGRP
                     VLFVKTDLSGALNELQDEAARLSWLATTGVPCAAVLDVVTEAGRDWLLLGEVPGQDLLS
                     SHLAPAEKVSIMADAMRRLHTLDPATCPFDHQAKHRIERARTRMEAGLVDQDDLDEEHQ
                     GLAPAELFARLKASMPDGEDLVVTHGDACLPNIMVENGRFSGFIDCGRLGVADRYQDIA
                     LATRDIAEELGGEWADRFLVLYGIAAPDSQRIAFYRLLDEFF"
     primer_bind     complement(3813..3832)
                     /label=Neo-R
                     /note="Neomycin resistance gene, reverse primer"
     primer_bind     4423..4442
                     /label=Neo-F
                     /note="Neomycin resistance gene, forward primer"
     primer_bind     complement(4741..4760)
                     /label=TK-pA-R
                     /note="Thymidine kinase polyA, reverse primer"
     polyA_signal    4785..4832
                     /label=HSV TK poly(A) signal
                     /note="herpes simplex virus thymidine kinase
                     polyadenylation signal (Cole and Stacy, 1985)"
     rep_origin      5161..5749
                     /direction=RIGHT
                     /label=ori
                     /note="high-copy-number ColE1/pMB1/pBR322/pUC origin of
                     replication"
     primer_bind     5650..5669
                     /label=pBR322ori-F
                     /note="pBR322 origin, forward primer"
     enhancer        5924..6227
                     /label=CMV enhancer
                     /note="human cytomegalovirus immediate early enhancer"
ORIGIN
        1 gtgatgcggt tttggcagta catcaatggg cgtggatagc ggtttgactc acggggattt
       61 ccaagtctcc accccattga cgtcaatggg agtttgtttt ggcaccaaaa tcaacgggac
      121 tttccaaaat gtcgtaacaa ctccgcccca ttgacgcaaa tgggcggtag gcgtgtacgg
      181 tgggaggtct atataagcag agctggttta gtgaaccgtc agatccgcta gccaccatgg
      241 acaacgtaac cgattttaac gcgattgcta catgcgattg gacaaatgct ggtgattata
      301 ttttggctaa tacgtgcacg gaaaggctca aattgtttgc agcggagacc ctcaaggcga
      361 ccgaggaaac ctttaaactg agctacggca ttgcgacggt cagagaggtt ctttccgacc
      421 gagaattgca cctctcatgg gaggtcggta agccgcgccc gcctctgaat aggaactatg
      481 tctttacagg ctatcgagtt acaaaaaaca gtaaggtgca gataggggaa tatacttttg
      541 agaaaggtga ctatggggac gccgtagtat acagggggac aactacctac aaactgaatg
      601 tgggcgatta tttcgtgttg actagccata ctgtcatgcc cctctctgcc ccgaccctcg
      661 ttccacagga acattatgtt cgcattactg ggctgtaccc cacgctcaac atatccgatg
      721 aatttagctc caacgtggca aactaccaga aggtgggaat gcaaaagtat agcacgttgc
      781 aaggcccccc tggcacaggt aaatcccact tcgccattgg cttggcgttg tactacccga
      841 gtgcccggat cgtctatact gcatgctctc atgctgcggt agacgcattg tgtgagaaag
      901 ccctgaagta tctgcccatt gacaagtgca gtcggataat cccagctcgg gcgcgagttg
      961 aatgcttcga taagtttaag gtaaatagta cacttgagca gtatgtattt tgtaccgtca
     1021 acgctctccc cgaaaccact gcggacatag tggtatttga tgagatatct atggctacca
     1081 attatgacct ctcagtagtc aacgcacgct tgcgagcaaa acactatgta tacatcggag
     1141 acccagcgca attgcctgct cctaggactc tcctcaccaa agggactctt gagcctgaat
     1201 atttcaactc cgtctgcagg ctgatgaaaa ccatcggacc cgatatgttt ctcgggacat
     1261 gtcgaagatg tcctgccgaa attgtagata ctgttagcgc cttggtgtac gataataagc
     1321 tgaaggccca taaagacaag agcgcccagt gtttcaagat gttctataag ggagtaatca
     1381 cacatgacgt tagttctgcc atcaaccgac cgcagatagg cgtggtccgc gagttcctga
     1441 cccgaaatcc agcgtggagg aaggccgtat ttatatcacc ttacaatagc caaaatgccg
     1501 tggcgtcaaa gattttgggg ctcccgactc agacggtgga tagctctcaa gggtcagaat
     1561 acgattacgt tatattcaca cagacgacag agacggcaca cagttgcaac gtcaacagat
     1621 ttaatgtcgc tataacccgc gccaaggttg ggattctttg tataatgtct gacagagacc
     1681 tctacgacaa gctgcagttc acgtcacttg agattcctcg caggaacgtt gcgacgcttc
     1741 aactcgagct caagcttcga attctgcagt cgacggtacc gcgggcccgg gatccaccgg
     1801 tcgccaccat ggtgagcaag ggcgaggagc tgttcaccgg ggtggtgccc atcctggtcg
     1861 agctggacgg cgacgtaaac ggccacaagt tcagcgtgtc cggcgagggc gagggcgatg
     1921 ccacctacgg caagctgacc ctgaagttca tctgcaccac cggcaagctg cccgtgccct
     1981 ggcccaccct cgtgaccacc ctgacctacg gcgtgcagtg cttcagccgc taccccgacc
     2041 acatgaagca gcacgacttc ttcaagtccg ccatgcccga aggctacgtc caggagcgca
     2101 ccatcttctt caaggacgac ggcaactaca agacccgcgc cgaggtgaag ttcgagggcg
     2161 acaccctggt gaaccgcatc gagctgaagg gcatcgactt caaggaggac ggcaacatcc
     2221 tggggcacaa gctggagtac aactacaaca gccacaacgt ctatatcatg gccgacaagc
     2281 agaagaacgg catcaaggtg aacttcaaga tccgccacaa catcgaggac ggcagcgtgc
     2341 agctcgccga ccactaccag cagaacaccc ccatcggcga cggccccgtg ctgctgcccg
     2401 acaaccacta cctgagcacc cagtccgccc tgagcaaaga ccccaacgag aagcgcgatc
     2461 acatggtcct gctggagttc gtgaccgccg ccgggatcac tctcggcatg gacgagctgt
     2521 acaagtaaag cggccgcgac tctagatcat aatcagccat accacatttg tagaggtttt
     2581 acttgcttta aaaaacctcc cacacctccc cctgaacctg aaacataaaa tgaatgcaat
     2641 tgttgttgtt aacttgttta ttgcagctta taatggttac aaataaagca atagcatcac
     2701 aaatttcaca aataaagcat ttttttcact gcattctagt tgtggtttgt ccaaactcat
     2761 caatgtatct taaggcgtaa attgtaagcg ttaatatttt gttaaaattc gcgttaaatt
     2821 tttgttaaat cagctcattt tttaaccaat aggccgaaat cggcaaaatc ccttataaat
     2881 caaaagaata gaccgagata gggttgagtg ttgttccagt ttggaacaag agtccactat
     2941 taaagaacgt ggactccaac gtcaaaggnn nnnnnnnnnn nnnnnnnnnn nnnnnnnnnn
     3001 nnnnnnnnnn nnnnnnntnn nnnnnnnnnn nnnnnnnnnn nnnnnnnnnn nnnnnnnnnn
     3061 nnnnnnnnnn nnnnnnnnnn nnnnnnnnnn nnnnnnnnnn nnnnnnnnng nnnnnnnnnn
     3121 nnnnnnnnnn nnnnnnnnnn nnnnnnnnnn nnnnnnnnnn nnnnnnnnnn nnnnnnnnnn
     3181 nnnnnnnnnn nnnnnnnnnn nnnnnnnnnn nnnnnnnnnn nnnnnnnnnn nnnncaggtg
     3241 gcacttttcg gggaaatgtg cgcggaaccc ctatttgttt atttttctaa atacattcaa
     3301 atatgtatcc gctcatgaga caataaccct gataaatgct tcaataatat tgaaaaagga
     3361 agagtcctga ggcggaaaga accagctgtg gaatgtgtgt cagttagggt gtggaaagtc
     3421 cccaggctcc ccagcaggca gaagtatgca aagcatgcat ctcaattagt cagcaaccag
     3481 gtgtggaaag tccccaggct ccccagcagg cagaagtatg caaagcatgc atctcaatta
     3541 gtcagcaacc atagtcccgc ccctaactcc gcccatcccg cccctaactc cgcccagttc
     3601 cgcccattct ccgccccatg gctgactaat tttttttatt tatgcagagg ccgaggccgc
     3661 ctcggcctct gagctattcc agaagtagtg aggaggcttt tttggaggcc taggcttttg
     3721 caaagatcga tcaagagaca ggatgaggat cgtttcgcat gattgaacaa gatggattgc
     3781 acgcaggttc tccggccgct tgggtggaga ggctattcgg ctatgactgg gcacaacaga
     3841 caatcggctg ctctgatgcc gccgtgttcc ggctgtcagc gcaggggcgc ccggttcttt
     3901 ttgtcaagac cgacctgtcc ggtgccctga atgaactgca agacgaggca gcgcggctat
     3961 cgtggctggc cacgacgggc gttccttgcg cagctgtgct cgacgttgtc actgaagcgg
     4021 gaagggactg gctgctattg ggcgaagtgc cggggcagga tctcctgtca tctcaccttg
     4081 ctcctgccga gaaagtatcc atcatggctg atgcaatgcg gcggctgcat acgcttgatc
     4141 cggctacctg cccattcgac caccaagcga aacatcgcat cgagcgagca cgtactcgga
     4201 tggaagccgg tcttgtcgat caggatgatc tggacgaaga gcatcagggg ctcgcgccag
     4261 ccgaactgtt cgccaggctc aaggcgagca tgcccgacgg cgaggatctc gtcgtgaccc
     4321 atggcgatgc ctgcttgccg aatatcatgg tggaaaatgg ccgcttttct ggattcatcg
     4381 actgtggccg gctgggtgtg gcggaccgct atcaggacat agcgttggct acccgtgata
     4441 ttgctgaaga gcttggcggc gaatgggctg accgcttcct cgtgctttac ggtatcgccg
     4501 ctcccgattc gcagcgcatc gccttctatc gccttcttga cgagttcttc tgagcgggac
     4561 tctggggttc gaaatgaccg accaagcgac gcccaacctg ccatcacgag atttcgattc
     4621 caccgccgcc ttctatgaaa ggttgggctt cggaatcgtt ttccgggacg ccggctggat
     4681 gatcctccag cgcggggatc tcatgctgga gttcttcgcc caccctaggg ggaggctaac
     4741 tgaaacacgg aaggagacaa taccggaagg aacccgcgct atgacggcaa taaaaagaca
     4801 gaataaaacg cacggtgttg ggtcgtttgt tcataaacgc ggggttcggt cccagggctg
     4861 gcactctgtc gataccccac cgagacccca ttggggccaa tacgcccgcg tttcttcctt
     4921 ttccccaccc caccccccaa gttcgggtga aggcccaggg ctcgcagcca acgtcggggc
     4981 ggcaggccct gccatagcct caggttactc atatatactt tagattgatt taaaacttca
     5041 tttttaattt aaaaggatct aggtgaagat cctttttgat aatctcatga ccaaaatccc
     5101 ttaacgtgag ttttcgttcc actgagcgtc agaccccgta gaaaagatca aaggatcttc
     5161 ttgagatcct ttttttctgc gcgtaatctg ctgcttgcaa acaaaaaaac caccgctacc
     5221 agcggtggtt tgtttgccgg atcaagagct accaactctt tttccgaagg taactggctt
     5281 cagcagagcg cagataccaa atactgttct tctagtgtag ccgtagttag gccaccactt
     5341 caagaactct gtagcaccgc ctacatacct cgctctgcta atcctgttac cagtggctgc
     5401 tgccagtggc gataagtcgt gtcttaccgg gttggactca agacgatagt taccggataa
     5461 ggcgcagcgg tcgggctgaa cggggggttc gtgcacacag cccagcttgg agcgaacgac
     5521 ctacaccgaa ctgagatacc tacagcgtga gctatgagaa agcgccacgc ttcccgaagg
     5581 gagaaaggcg gacaggtatc cggtaagcgg cagggtcgga acaggagagc gcacgaggga
     5641 gcttccaggg ggaaacgcct ggtatcttta tagtcctgtc gggtttcgcc acctctgact
     5701 tgagcgtcga tttttgtgat gctcgtcagg ggggcggagc ctatggaaaa acgccagcaa
     5761 cgcggccttt ttacggttcc tggccttttg ctggcctttt gctcacatgt tctttcctgc
     5821 gttatcccct gattctgtgg ataaccgtat taccgccatg cattagttat taatagtaat
     5881 caattacggg gtcattagtt catagcccat atatggagtt ccgcgttaca taacttacgg
     5941 taaatggccc gcctggctga ccgcccaacg acccccgccc attgacgtca ataatgacgt
     6001 atgttcccat agtaacgcca atagggactt tccattgacg tcaatgggtg gagtatttac
     6061 ggtaaactgc ccacttggca gtacatcaag tgtatcatat gccaagtacg ccccctattg
     6121 acgtcaatga cggtaaatgg cccgcctggc attatgccca gtacatgacc ttatgggact
     6181 ttcctacttg gcagtacatc tacgtattag tcatcgctat taccatg
//
